>Addgene plasmid #91347 | pHH0103_SASH1-1/1 | addgene full sequence | sequence record 191898 | Addgene NGS Result
TAAAAATAGGCGTATCACGAGGCCCTTTCGTCTTCAAGAATTCCCGACACCATCGAATGGTGCAAAACCT
TTCGCGGTATGGCATGATAGCGCCCGGAAGAGAGTCAATTCAGGGTGGTGAATGTGAAACCAGTAACGTT
ATACGATGTCGCAGAGTATGCCGGTGTCTCTTATCAGACCGTTTCCCGCGTGGTGAACCAGGCCAGCCAC
GTTTCTGCGAAAACGCGGGAAAAAGTGGAAGCGGCGATGGCGGAGCTGAATTACATTCCCAACCGCGTGG
CACAACAACTGGCGGGCAAACAGTCGTTGCTGATTGGCGTTGCCACCTCCAGTCTGGCCCTGCACGCGCC
GTCGCAAATTGTCGCGGCGATTAAATCTCGCGCCGATCAACTGGGTGCCAGCGTGGTGGTGTCGATGGTA
GAACGAAGCGGCGTCGAAGCCTGTAAAGCGGCGGTGCACAATCTTCTCGCGCAACGCGTCAGTGGGCTGA
TCATTAACTATCCGCTGGATGACCAGGATGCCATTGCTGTGGAAGCTGCCTGCACTAATGTTCCGGCGTT
ATTTCTTGATGTCTCTGACCAGACACCCATCAACAGTATTATTTTCTCCCATGAAGACGGTACGCGACTG
GGCGTGGAGCATCTGGTCGCATTGGGTCACCAGCAAATCGCGCTGTTAGCGGGCCCATTAAGTTCTGTCT
CGGCGCGTCTGCGTCTGGCTGGCTGGCATAAATATCTCACTCGCAATCAAATTCAGCCGATAGCGGAACG
GGAAGGCGACTGGAGTGCCATGTCCGGTTTTCAACAAACCATGCAAATGCTGAATGAGGGCATCGTTCCC
ACTGCGATGCTGGTTGCCAACGATCAGATGGCGCTGGGCGCAATGCGCGCCATTACCGAGTCCGGGCTGC
GCGTTGGTGCGGATATCTCGGTAGTGGGATACGACGATACCGAAGACAGCTCATGTTATATCCCGCCGTT
AACCACCATCAAACAGGATTTTCGCCTGCTGGGGCAAACCAGCGTGGACCGCTTGCTGCAACTCTCTCAG
GGCCAGGCGGTGAAGGGCAATCAGCTGTTGCCCGTCTCACTGGTGAAAAGAAAAACCACCCTGGCGCCCA
ATACGCAAACCGCCTCTCCCCGCGCGTTGGCCGATTCATTAATGCAGCTGGCACGACAGGTTTCCCGACT
GGAAAGCGGGCAGTGAGCGCAACGCAATTAATGTAAGTTAGCTCACTCATTAGGCACAATTCTCATGTTT
GACAGCTTATCATCGACTGCACGGTGCACCAATGCTTCTGGCGTCAGGCAGCCATCGGAAGCTGTGGTAT
GGCTGTGCAGGTCGTAAATCACTGCATAATTCGTGTCGCTCAAGGCGCACTCCCGTTCTGGATAATGTTT
TTTGCGCCGACATCATAACGGTTCTGGCAAATATTCTGAAATGAGCTGTTGACAATTAATCATCGGCTCG
TATAATGTGTGGAATTGTGAGCGGATAACAATTTCACACAGGAAACAGCCAGTCCGTTTAGGTGTTTTCA
CGAGCACTTCACCAACAAGGACCATAGATTATGAAAATCGAAGAACACCATCACCATCACCATTCCAGCG
GTAAGCTTATGTCCCCTATACTAGGTTATTGGAAAATTAAGGGCCTTGTGCAACCCACTCGACTTCTTTT
GGAATATCTTGAAGAAAAATATGAAGAGCATTTGTATGAGCGCGATGAAGGTGATAAATGGCGAAACAAA
AAGTTTGAATTGGGTTTGGAGTTTCCCAATCTTCCTTATTATATTGATGGTGATGTTAAATTAACACAGT
CTATGGCCATCATACGTTATATAGCTGACAAGCACAACATGTTGGGTGGTTGTCCAAAAGAGCGTGCAGA
GATTTCAATGCTTGAAGGAGCGGTTTTGGATATTAGATACGGTGTTTCGAGAATTGCATATAGTAAAGAC
TTTGAAACTCTCAAAGTTGATTTTCTTAGCAAGCTACCTGAAATGCTGAAAATGTTCGAAGATCGTTTAT
GTCATAAAACATATTTAAATGGTGATCATGTAACCCATCCTGACTTCATGTTGTATGACGCTCTTGATGT
TGTTTTATACATGGACCCAATGTGCCTGGATGCGTTCCCAAAATTAGTTTGTTTTAAAAAACGTATTGAA
GCTATCCCACAAATTGATAAGTACTTGAAATCCAGCAAGTATATAGCATGGCCTTTGCAGGGCTGGCAAG
CCACGTTTGGTGGTGGCGACCATCCTCCAAAATCGGATCTGGAAGTTCTGTTCCAGGGGCCCCTGTCCAG
CGGTCTGGTTCCGCGTGGTTCCGGTACCGCGGCCCAGCCGGCCATGGCCCAGGGCGCGCTGGGTCGTGCT
CGTGTTCATACCGATTTCACCCCATCTCCGTATGATACCGATTCCCTGAAACTGAAAAAAGGTGACATTA
TCGACATCATTTCCAAACCACCGATGGGTACTTGGATGGGTCTGCTGAACAACAAAGTTGGTACTTTCAA
ATTCATTTACGTTGATGTTCTGTCCGCGGCCGCATA
[142 nt withheld, positions 2557-2698]
C
[98 nt withheld, positions 2700-2797]
AGTTTGTACTGGTGACGAAACTCAGTGTCTAGCTAGAGTGGC
[149 nt withheld, positions 2840-2988]
T
[41 nt withheld, positions 2990-3030]
T
[62 nt withheld, positions 3032-3093]
A
[35 nt withheld, positions 3095-3129]
CCTCCCTCAATCGGTTGAATGTCGCCCTTTTGTCTTTGGCGCTGGTAAACCATATGAA
[86 nt withheld, positions 3188-3273]
T
[54 nt withheld, positions 3275-3328]
CTAGCGCCGCCCTATACCTTGTCTGCCTCCCCGCGTTGCGTCGCGGTGCATGGAGCCGGGCCACCTCGAC
CTGAATGGAAGCCGGCGGCACCTCGCTAACGGATTCACCACTCCAAGAATTGGAGCCAATCAATTCTTGC
GGAGAACTGTGAATGCGCAAACCAACCCTTGGCAGAACATATCCATCGCGTCCGCCATCTCCAGCAGCCG
CACGCGGCGCATCTCGGGCAGCGTTGGGTCCTGGCCACGGGTGCGCATGATCGTGCTCCTGTCGTTGAGG
ACCCGGCTAGGCTGGCGGGGTTGCCTTACTGGTTAGCAGAATGAATCACCGATACGCGAGCGAACGTGAA
GCGACTGCTGCTGCAAAACGTCTGCGACCTGAGCAACAACATGAATGGTCTTCGGTTTCCGTGTTTCGTA
AAGTCTGGAAACGCGGAAGTCAGCGCCCTGCACCATTATGTTCCGGATCTGCATCGCAGGATGCTGCTGG
CTACCCTGTGGAACACCTACATCTGTATTAACGAAGCGCTGGCATTGACCCTGAGTGATTTTTCTCTGGT
CCCGCCGCATCCATACCGCCAGTTGTTTACCCTCACAACGTTCCAGTAACCGGGCATGTTCATCATCAGT
AACCCGTATCGTGAGCATCCTCTCTCGTTTCATCGGTATCATTACCCCCATGAACAGAAATCCCCCTTAC
ACGGAGGCATCAGTGACCAAACAGGAAAAAACCGCCCTTAACATGGCCCGCTTTATCAGAAGCCAGACAT
TAACGCTTCTGGAGAAACTCAACGAGCTGGACGCGGATGAACAGGCAGACATCTGTGAATCGCTTCACGA
CCACGCTGATGAGCTTTACCGCAGGATCCGCGAAATTGTAAGCGTTAATATTTTGTTAAAATTCGCGTTA
AATTTTTGTTAAATCAGCTCATTTTTTAACCAATAGGCCGAAATCGGCAAAATCCCTTATAAATCAAAAG
AATAGACCGAGATAGGGT
[37 nt withheld, positions 4327-4363]
AAAGAACGTGGACTCCAACGTCAAAGG
[49 nt withheld, positions 4391-4439]
T
[91 nt withheld, positions 4441-4531]
G
[124 nt withheld, positions 4533-4656]
CGCGGATCCTGCCTCGCGCGTTTCGGTGATGACGGTGAAAACCTCTGACACATGCAGCTCCCGGAGACGG
TCACAGCTTGTCTGTAAGCGGATGCCGGGAGCAGACAAGCCCGTCAGGGCGCGTCAGCGGGTGTTGGCGG
GTGTCGGGGCGCAGCCATGACCCAGTCACGTAGCGATAGCGGAGTGTATACTGGCTTAACTATGCGGCAT
CAGAGCAGATTGTACTGAGAGTGCACCATATGCGGTGTGAAATACCGCACAGATGCGTAAGGAGAAAATA
CCGCATCAGGCGCTCTTCCGCTTCCTCGCTCACTGACTCGCTGCGCTCGGTCGTTCGGCTGCGGCGAGCG
GTATCAGCTCACTCAAAGGCGGTAATACGGTTATCCACAGAATCAGGGGATAACGCAGGAAAGAACATGT
GAGCAAAAGGCCAGCAAAAGGCCAGGAACCGTAAAAAGGCCGCGTTGCTGGCGTTTTTCCATAGGCTCCG
CCCCCCTGACGAGCATCACAAAAATCGACGCTCAAGTCAGAGGTGGCGAAACCCGACAGGACTATAAAGA
TACCAGGGTTTCCCCCTGGAAGCTCCCTCGTGCGCTCTCCTGTTCCGACCCTGCCGCTTACCGGATACCT
GTCCGCCTTTCTCCCTTCGGGAAGCGTGGCGCTTTCTCATAGCTCACGCTGTAGGTATCTCAGTTCGGTG
TAGGTCGTTCGCTCCAAGCTGGGCTGTGTGCACGAACCCCCCGTTCAGCCCGACCGCTGCGCCTTATCCG
GTAACTATCGTCTTGAGTCCAACCCGGTAAGACACGACTTATCGCCACTGGCAGCAGCCACTGGTAACAG
GATTAGCAGAGCGAGGTATGTAGGCGGTGCTACAGAGTTCTTGAAGTGGTGGCCTAACTACGGCTACACT
AGAAGGACAGTATTTGGTATCTGCGCTCTGCTGAAGCCAGTTACCTTCGGAAAAAGAGTTGGTAGCTCTT
GATCCGGCAAACAAACCACCGCTGGTAGCGGTGGTTTTTTTGTTTGCAAGCAGCAGATTACGCGCAGAAA
AAAAGGATCTCAAGAAGATCCTTTGATCTTTTCTACGGGGTCTGACGCTCAGTGGAACGAAAACTCACGT
TAAGGGATTTTGGTCATGAGATTATCAAAAAGGATCTTCACCTAGATCCTTTTAAATTAAAAATGAAGTT
TTAAATCAATCTAAAGTATATATGAGTAAACTTGGTCTGACAGTTACCAATGCTTAATCAGTGAGGCACC
TATCTCAGCGATCTGTCTATTTCGTTCATCCATAGTTGCCTGACTCCCCGTCGTGTAGATAACTACGATA
CGGGAGGGCTTACCATCTGGCCCCAGTGCTGCAATGATACCGCGAGACCCACGCTCACCGGCTCCAGATT
TATCAGCAATAAACCAGCCAGCCGGAAGGGCCGAGCGCAGAAGTGGTCCTGCAACTTTATCCGCCTCCAT
CCAGTCTATTAATTGTTGCCGGGAAGCTAGAGTAAGTAGTTCGCCAGTTAATAGTTTGCGCAACGTTGTT
GCCATTGCTGCAGGCATCGTGGTGTCACGCTCGTCGTTTGGTATGGCTTCATTCAGCTCCGGTTCCCAAC
GATCAAGGCGAGTTACATGATCCCCCATATTGTGCAAAAAAGCGGTTAGCTCCTTCGGTCCTCCGATCGT
TGTCAGAAGTAAGTTGGCCGCAGTGTTATCACTCATGGTTATGGCAGCACTGCATAATTCTCTTACTGTC
ATGCCATCCGTAAGATGCTTTTCTGTGACTGGTGAGTACTCAACCAAGTCATTCTGAGAATAGTGTATGC
GGCGACCGAGTTGCTCTTGCCCGGCGTCAACACGGGATAATACCGCGCCACATAGCAGAACTTTAAAAGT
GCTCATCATTGGAAAACGTTCTTCGGGGCGAAAACTCTCAAGGATCTTACCGCTGTTGAGATCCAGTTCG
ATGTAACCCACTCGTGCACCCAACTGATCTTCAGCATCTTTTACTTTCACCAGCGTTTCTGGGTGAGCAA
AAACAGGAAGGCAAAATGCCGCAAAAAAGGGAATAAGGGCGACACGGAAATGTTGAATACTCATACTCTT
CCTTTTTCAATATTATTGAAGCATTTATCAGGGTTATTGTCTCATGAGCGGATACATATTTGAATGTATT
TAGAAAAATAAACAAATAGGGGTTCCGCGCACATTTCCCCGAAAAGTGCCACCTGACGTCTAAGAAACCA
TTATTATCATGACATTAACCTA
Features (pLannotate 1.2.2; 21 found; start..end, strand, type, name):
     46..123     +  promoter       lacIq promoter: lacI (mutant); In the lacIq allele, a single base change in the promoter boosts expression of the lacI gene about 10-fold.
    124..1206    +  CDS            lacI: lac repressor; lacI; The lac repressor binds to the lac operator to inhibit transcription in E. coli. This inhibition can be relieved by adding lactose or isopropyl-β-D-thiogalactopyranoside (IPTG).
   1219..1240    +  protein_bind   CAP binding site: CAP binding activates transcription in the presence of cAMP. E. coli catabolite activator protein
   1259..1276    +  promoter       tet promoter (fragment): E. coli promoter for tetracycline efflux protein gene
   1449..1477    +  promoter       tac promoter: strong E. coli promoter; hybrid between the trp and lac UV5 promoters
   1485..1501    +  protein_bind   lac operator: The lac repressor binds to the lac operator to inhibit transcription in E. coli. This inhibition can be relieved by adding lactose or isopropyl-β-D-thiogalactopyranoside (IPTG). lac repressor encoded by lacI
   1586..1603    +  CDS            6xHis: 6xHis affinity tag
   1619..2272    +  CDS            GST26_SCHJA: Experimental evidence at protein level: Swiss-Prot protein existence level 1. GST isoenzymes appear to play a central role in the parasite detoxification system. Other functions are also suspected including a role in increasing the solubility of haematin in the parasite gut. From Schistosoma japonicum (Blood fluke).
   2327..2554    +  CDS            SASH3 (fragment): SASH3_HUMAN - Also known as CXorf9, SLY. Experimental evidence at protein level: Swiss-Prot protein existence level 1. May function as a signaling adapter protein in lymphocytes. From Homo sapiens (Human).
   2561..2608    +  terminator     fd terminator (sequence withheld): central terminator from bacteriophage fd (Otsuka and Kunisawa, 1982)
   2613..2825    +  CDS            M13 gene III (fragment) (sequence partly withheld): pIII; III; minor coat protein
   2840..3310    +  CDS            M13 gene III (fragment) (sequence partly withheld): pIII; III; minor coat protein
   3332..3402    +  CDS            TcR (fragment): tetracycline efflux protein; tet; confers resistance to tetracycline
   3644..4024    -  CDS            YPB1_ECOLX: Protein predicted: Swiss-Prot protein existence level 4. From Escherichia coli.
   4041..4192    +  CDS            rop (fragment): Rop protein, which maintains plasmids at low copy number; rop
   4228..4656    -  rep_origin     f1 ori (sequence partly withheld): f1 bacteriophage origin of replication; arrow indicates direction of (+) strand synthesis
   4665..4704    +  CDS            rop (fragment): Rop protein, which maintains plasmids at low copy number; rop
   4806..4946    +  misc_feature   bom: basis of mobility region from pBR322
   5132..5719    -  rep_origin     ori: high-copy-number ColE1/pMB1/pBR322/pUC origin of replication
   5893..6750    -  CDS            bla: BLAT_ECOLX - Experimental evidence at protein level: Swiss-Prot protein existence level 1. TEM-type are the most prevalent beta-lactamases in enterobacteria; they hydrolyze the beta-lactam bond in susceptible beta-lactam antibiotics, thus conferring resistance to penicillins and cephalosporins. TEM-3 and TEM-4 are capable of hydrolyzing cefotaxime and ceftazidime. TEM-5 is capable of hydrolyzing ceftazidime. TEM-6 is capable of hydrolyzing ceftazidime and aztreonam. TEM-8/CAZ-2, TEM- 16/CAZ-7 and TEM-24/CAZ-6 are markedly active against ceftazidime. IRT- 4 shows resistance to beta-lactamase in
   6751..6855    -  promoter       AmpR promoter: bla
