[The description below was written by a language model from this plasmid's Addgene catalogue record and pLannotate feature annotations shown in this document.]
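Description:
pHH0103_SASH1-1/1 is a bacterial expression plasmid built on the pHH0103 backbone for producing and purifying the single SH3 domain of human SASH1 in E. coli. It belongs to a set of constructs made for a family-wide study of human SH3 domain binding specificities. The plasmid is propagated through a ColE1/pBR322-type origin with an adjacent bom region and is selected with ampicillin via the bla (TEM beta-lactamase) gene and its own promoter. The record lists it as low copy. The rop gene appears only as two fragments interrupted by an f1 phage origin, which would allow single-stranded DNA production with helper phage.

Expression is driven by the strong hybrid tac promoter followed by a lac operator. A plasmid-borne lacI gene under the up-mutated lacIq promoter supplies repressor, so transcription is held off until induction with IPTG. The open reading frame encodes an N-terminal 6xHis tag, then Schistosoma japonicum glutathione S-transferase, then the roughly 227 bp SH3 insert cloned between SfiI and NotI sites. This gives a doubly tagged fusion suited to nickel or glutathione affinity purification. The automated annotation labels the insert as a fragment of SASH3, a related protein, which most likely reflects sequence similarity between the paralogous SH3 domains rather than a different insert; the catalogue entry identifies it as SASH1.

An fd phage terminator lies immediately downstream of the insert. It is followed by fragments of M13 gene III and remnants of the tetracycline resistance gene and promoter. These suggest descent from a phage-display phagemid and pBR322, and they do not appear to contribute to the expressed protein.
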