Addgene plasmid #91347: pHH0103_SASH1-1/1
Purpose: Protein expression and purification of human SH3 domain construct SASH1-1/1
Depositing lab: Sachdev Sidhu. Depositing organization: University of Toronto. Publication: Comprehensive Analysis of the Human SH3 Domain Family Reveals a Wide Variety of Non-canonical Specificities. Teyra J, Huang H, Jain S, Guan X, Dong A, Liu Y, Tempel W, Min J, Tong Y, Kim PM, Bader GD, Sidhu SS. Structure. 2017 Oct 3;25(10):1598-1610.e3. doi: 10.1016/j.str.2017.07.017. Epub 2017 Sep 7. PubMed 28890361.
Backbone
  Vector backbone: pHH0103
  Vector type: Bacterial Expression
Growth in bacteria
  Bacterial resistance: Ampicillin, 100 μg/mL
  Growth temperature: 37°C
  Growth strain: DH5alpha
  Copy number: Low Copy
Gene/Insert
  Gene/Insert name: SASH1-1/1
  Species: H. sapiens (human)
  Insert size (bp): 227
  Entrez Gene: SASH1 (a.k.a. SH3D6A, dJ323M4.1)
  Cloning method: Restriction Enzyme; 5′ cloning site Sfi1 (unknown if destroyed); 3′ cloning site Not1 (unknown if destroyed)
Terms and licenses: Academic/Nonprofit Terms; Industry Terms: Not Available to Industry
How to cite: pHH0103_SASH1-1/1 was a gift from Sachdev Sidhu (Addgene plasmid # 91347 ; http://n2t.net/addgene:91347 ; RRID:Addgene_91347)
