>Addgene plasmid #91347 | pHH0103_SASH1-1/1 | depositor partial sequence | sequence record 175835 | insert sequence
GGTACCGAATTCGGATCCGCGCGCTGGGTCGTGCTCGTGTTCATACCGATTTCACCCCATCTCCGTATGA
TACCGATTCCCTGAAACTGAAAAAAGGTGACATTATCGACATCATTTCCAAACCACCGATGGGTACTTGG
ATGGGTCTGCTGAACAACAAAGTTGGTACTTTCAAATTCATTTACGTTGATGTTCTGTCCGCGGCCGCTA
GCTAAGTCGACGAGCTC
